>Addgene plasmid #215967 | AA265 | addgene full sequence | sequence record 431461 | Addgene NGS Result
TCGCGCGTTTCGGTGATGACGGTGAAAACCTCTGACACATGCAGCTCCCGGAGACGGTCACAGCTTGTCT
GTAAGCGGATGCCGGGAGCAGACAAGCCCGTCAGGGCGCGTCAGCGGGTGTTGGCGGGTGTCGGGGCTGG
CTTAACTATGCGGCATCAGAGCAGATTGTACTGAGAGTGCACCATATGCGGTGTGAAATACCGCACAGAT
GCGTAAGGAGAAAATACCGCATCAGGCGCCATTCGCCATTCAGGCTGCGCAACTGTTGGGAAGGGCGATC
GGTGCGGGCCTCTTCGCTATTACGCCAGCTGGCGAAAGGGGGATGTGCTGCAAGGCGATTAAGTTGGGTA
ACGCCAGGGTTTTCCCAGTCACGACGTTGTAAAACGACGGCCAGAGAATTCGAGCTCGGTACCTCGCGAA
TACATCTAGATGAAGACGTACACAGCTAGCTGCAGTAACGCCATTTTGCAAGGCATGGAAAAATACCAAA
CCAAGAATAGAGAAGTTCAGATCAAGGGCGGGTACATGAAAATAGCTAACGTTGGGCCAAACAGGATATC
TGCGGTGAGCAGTTTCGGCCCCGGCCCGGGGCCAAGAACAGATGGTCACCGCAGTTTCGGCCCCGGCCCG
AGGCCAAGAACAGATGGTCCCCAGATATGGCCCAACCCTCAGCAGTTTCTTAAGACCCATCAGATGTTTC
CAGGCTCCCCCAAGGACCTGAAATGACCCTGCGCCTTATTTGAATTAACCAATCAGCCTGCTTCTCGCTT
CTGTTCGCGCGCTTCTGCTTCCCGAGCTCTATAAAAGAGCTCACAACCCCTCACTCGGCGCGCCAGTCCT
CCGAAGGAGCGTCTTCATCGGATCCCGGGCCCGTCGACTGCAGAGGCCTGCATGCAAGCTTGGTGTAATC
ATGGTCATAGCTGTTTCCTGTGTGAAATTGTTATCCGCTCACAATTCCACACAACATACGAGCCGGAAGC
ATAAAGTGTAAAGCCTGGGGTGCCTAATGAGTGAGCTAACTCACATTAATTGCGTTGCGCTCACTGCCCG
CTTTCCAGTCGGGAAACCTGTCGTGCCAGCTGCATTAATGAATCGGCCAACGCGCGGGGAGAGGCGGTTT
GCGTATTGGGCGCTCTTCCGCTTCCTCGCTCACTGACTCGCTGCGCTCGGTCGTTCGGCTGCGGCGAGCG
GTATCAGCTCACTCAAAGGCGGTAATACGGTTATCCACAGAATCAGGGGATAACGCAGGAAAGAACATGT
GAGCAAAAGGCCAGCAAAAGGCCAGGAACCGTAAAAAGGCCGCGTTGCTGGCGTTTTTCCATAGGCTCCG
CCCCCCTGACGAGCATCACAAAAATCGACGCTCAAGTCAGAGGTGGCGAAACCCGACAGGACTATAAAGA
TACCAGGCGTTTCCCCCTGGAAGCTCCCTCGTGCGCTCTCCTGTTCCGACCCTGCCGCTTACCGGATACC
TGTCCGCCTTTCTCCCTTCGGGAAGCGTGGCGCTTTCTCATAGCTCACGCTGTAGGTATCTCAGTTCGGT
GTAGGTCGTTCGCTCCAAGCTGGGCTGTGTGCACGAACCCCCCGTTCAGCCCGACCGCTGCGCCTTATCC
GGTAACTATCGTCTTGAGTCCAACCCGGTAAGACACGACTTATCGCCACTGGCAGCAGCCACTGGTAACA
GGATTAGCAGAGCGAGGTATGTAGGCGGTGCTACAGAGTTCTTGAAGTGGTGGCCTAACTACGGCTACAC
TAGAAGAACAGTATTTGGTATCTGCGCTCTGCTGAAGCCAGTTACCTTCGGAAAAAGAGTTGGTAGCTCT
TGATCCGGCAAACAAACCACCGCTGGTAGCGGTGGTTTTTTTGTTTGCAAGCAGCAGATTACGCGCAGAA
AAAAAGGATCTCAAGAAGATCCTTTGATCTTTTCTACGGGGTCTGACGCTCAGTGGAACGAAAACTCACG
TTAAGGGATTTTGGTCATGAGATTATCAAAAAGGATCTTCACCTAGATCCTTTTAAATTAAAAATGAAGT
TTTAAATCAAGCCCAATCTGAATAATGTTACAACCAATTAACCAATTCTGATTAGAAAAACTCATCGAGC
ATCAAATGAAACTGCAATTTATTCATATCAGGATTATCAATACCATATTTTTGAAAAAGCCGTTTCTGTA
ATGAAGGAGAAAACTCACCGAGGCAGTTCCATAGGATGGCAAGATCCTGGTATCGGTCTGCGATTCCGAC
TCGTCCAACATCAATACAACCTATTAATTTCCCCTCGTCAAAAATAAGGTTATCAAGTGAGAAATCACCA
TGAGTGACGACTGAATCCGGTGAGAATGGCAAAAGTTTATGCATTTCTTTCCAGACTTGTTCAACAGGCC
AGCCATTACGCTCGTCATCAAAATCACTCGCATCAACCAAACCGTTATTCATTCGTGATTGCGCCTGAGC
GAGACGAAATACGCGATCGCTGTTAAAAGGACAATTACAAACAGGAATCGAATGCAACCGGCGCAGGAAC
ACTGCCAGCGCATCAACAATATTTTCACCTGAATCAGGATATTCTTCTAATACCTGGAATGCTGTTTTTC
CGGGGATCGCAGTGGTGAGTAACCATGCATCATCAGGAGTACGGATAAAATGCTTGATGGTCGGAAGAGG
CATAAATTCCGTCAGCCAGTTTAGTCTGACCATCTCATCTGTAACATCATTGGCAACGCTACCTTTGCCA
TGTTTCAGAAACAACTCTGGCGCATCGGGCTTCCCATACAAGCGATAGATTGTCGCACCTGATTGCCCGA
CATTATCGCGAGCCCATTTATACCCATATAAATCAGCATCCATGTTGGAATTTAATCGCGGCCTCGACGT
TTCCCGTTGAATATGGCTCATAACACCCCTTGTATTACTGTTTATGTAAGCAGACAGTTTTATTGTTCAT
GATGATATATTTTTATCTTGTGCAATGTAACATCAGAGATTTTGAGACACGGGCCAGAGCTGCA
Features (pLannotate 1.2.2; 10 found; start..end, strand, type, name):
    137..236     +  misc_feature   bom (fragment): basis of mobility region from pBR322
    242..399     -  CDS            lacZα (fragment): LacZα fragment of β-galactosidase; lacZ fragment
    455..844     +  promoter       SFFV promoter: spleen focus-forming virus long terminal repeat (LTR) promoter
    938..954     -  protein_bind   lac operator: The lac repressor binds to the lac operator to inhibit transcription in E. coli. This inhibition can be relieved by adding lactose or isopropyl-β-D-thiogalactopyranoside (IPTG). lac repressor encoded by lacI
    962..992     -  promoter       lac promoter: promoter for the E. coli lac operon
   1007..1028    -  protein_bind   CAP binding site: CAP binding activates transcription in the presence of cAMP. E. coli catabolite activator protein
   1041..1133    -  CDS            lacI (fragment): lac repressor; lacI; The lac repressor binds to the lac operator to inhibit transcription in E. coli. This inhibition can be relieved by adding lactose or isopropyl-β-D-thiogalactopyranoside (IPTG).
   1316..1904    -  rep_origin     ori: high-copy-number ColE1/pMB1/pBR322/pUC origin of replication
   2082..2891    -  CDS            KanR: aminoglycoside phosphotransferase; aph(3')-Ia; confers resistance to kanamycin in bacteria or G418 (Geneticin®) in eukaryotes
   2998..35      +  CDS            rop (fragment) (across the origin): Rop protein, which maintains plasmids at low copy number; rop
