[The description below was written by a language model from this plasmid's Addgene catalogue record and pLannotate feature annotations shown in this document.]
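Description:
AA265 is a small (about 3.0 kb) fragment-donor plasmid from the Fragmid modular vector assembly toolkit, built on the pUC57-Kan cloning backbone. It is not an expression vector in its own right. It is a bacterial storage plasmid that holds a single reusable part, catalogued as SFFV_v1 and assigned to the toolkit's "Pol 2 promoter" module category. In E. coli the plasmid replicates from a high-copy ColE1/pUC-type origin and is selected with kanamycin through an aminoglycoside phosphotransferase (KanR) gene. The record lists the copy number as unknown.

The payload is the spleen focus-forming virus LTR promoter, annotated as a roughly 390 bp element. It sits within what remains of the pUC57 lacZα cloning region, with a lacZα fragment on one side and the lac operator, lac promoter and CAP binding site on the other. Short fragments of lacI, rop and the pBR322 bom region are also detected; these are backbone remnants with no role in the part's function. SFFV is a strong viral RNA polymerase II promoter, widely used to drive transgene expression in mammalian cells, particularly haematopoietic and other cell types where some promoters are prone to silencing.

In the Fragmid system, promoter fragments like this one are combined with other modules and a destination vector to assemble complete constructs for testing CRISPR technologies. The record does not state the cloning method or the flanking sites used to release the fragment, and no coding sequence, tag or reporter is placed downstream of the promoter in this plasmid.
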