Addgene plasmid #215967: AA265
Purpose: Fragmid fragment: (Pol 2 promoter) spleen focus-forming virus promoter
Depositing lab: John Doench. Depositing organization: Broad Institute. Publication: Modular vector assembly enables rapid assessment of emerging CRISPR technologies. McGee AV, Liu YV, Griffith AL, Szegletes ZM, Wen B, Kraus C, Miller NW, Steger RJ, Escude Velasco B, Bosch JA, Zirin JD, Viswanatha R, Sontheimer EJ, Goodale A, Greene MA, Green TM, Doench JG. Cell Genom. 2024 Mar 13;4(3):100519. doi: 10.1016/j.xgen.2024.100519. PubMed 38484704.
Backbone
  Vector backbone: pUC57-Kan
  Vector type: Fragment
Growth in bacteria
  Bacterial resistance: Kanamycin, 50 μg/mL
  Growth temperature: 37°C
  Growth strain: DH5alpha
  Copy number: Unknown
Gene/Insert
  Gene/Insert name: SFFV_v1
  Species: Other
  Cloning method: Unknown
Resource information
  A portion of this plasmid was derived from a plasmid made by: Genscript ID: U4674HC080-3
Terms and licenses: Academic/Nonprofit Terms; Industry Terms: Not Available to Industry
Depositor comments: Please visit https://www.biorxiv.org/content/10.1101/2023.10.25.564061v1 for bioRxiv preprint.
How to cite: AA265 was a gift from John Doench (Addgene plasmid # 215967 ; http://n2t.net/addgene:215967 ; RRID:Addgene_215967)
